Addgene plasmid #205968: pHS1929
Purpose: JAGBLH010000220 Cas8-HNH crRNA expression in pCOLADuet-1
Depositing lab: Feng Zhang. Depositing organization: Broad Institute. Publication: Uncovering the functional diversity of rare CRISPR-Cas systems with deep terascale clustering. Altae-Tran H, Kannan S, Suberski AJ, Mears KS, Demircioglu FE, Moeller L, Kocalar S, Oshiro R, Makarova KS, Macrae RK, Koonin EV, Zhang F. Science. 2023 Nov 24;382(6673):eadi1910. doi: 10.1126/science.adi1910. Epub 2023 Nov 23. PubMed 37995242.
Backbone
  Vector backbone: pColADuet-1
  Vector type: Bacterial Expression
Growth in bacteria
  Bacterial resistance: Kanamycin, 50 μg/mL
  Growth temperature: 37°C
  Growth strain: NEB Stable
  Copy number: High Copy
Gene/Insert
  Gene/Insert name: Cas8-HNH crRNA
  gRNA/shRNA sequence: GAGAAGTCATTTAATAAGGCCACTGTTAAAAA
  Species: Selenomonas sp. isolate RGIG9219 Water_deer_Rumen (MAG), JAGBLH010000220
  Promoter: T7
  Cloning method: Gibson Cloning
Terms and licenses: Academic/Nonprofit Terms; Industry Terms: Not Available to Industry
How to cite: pHS1929 was a gift from Feng Zhang (Addgene plasmid # 205968 ; http://n2t.net/addgene:205968 ; RRID:Addgene_205968)
