[The description below was written by a language model from this plasmid's Addgene catalogue record and pLannotate feature annotations shown in this document.]
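Description:
pHS1929 is a small (about 3.3 kb) bacterial expression plasmid built on the pCOLADuet-1 backbone that supplies the CRISPR RNA component of a Cas8-HNH system identified on a metagenome-assembled contig (JAGBLH010000220) from a Selenomonas sp. isolate recovered from water deer rumen. It replicates through the ColA origin, which is compatible with other common origin classes, so the plasmid can be co-maintained in E. coli alongside additional plasmids. Selection is by kanamycin, conferred by an aph(3')-Ia aminoglycoside phosphotransferase gene driven by a bla-type promoter. The catalogue lists it as high copy.

The payload is a compact transcription unit. A T7 promoter sits less than 100 bp upstream of a T7 terminator, and the short intervening region, not separately annotated in the feature table, is where the Gibson-cloned crRNA insert with its targeting spacer would lie. Transcription therefore depends on T7 RNA polymerase being provided by the host. The backbone also carries lacI with its own promoter, encoding the lac repressor used for IPTG-regulated control in T7 systems, although no lac operator is annotated next to the T7 promoter in this table. The short TcR fragments, the CAP binding site and the extra AmpR promoter fragment are best read as backbone remnants or annotation matches, not functional elements. No protein-coding insert is present, so the plasmid appears intended for use with separately supplied Cas effector components. The associated work concerns the functional characterization of rare CRISPR-Cas systems found by large-scale sequence clustering.
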