Features (pLannotate 1.2.2; 11 found; start..end, strand, type, name):
     18..36      +  promoter       T7 promoter: promoter for bacteriophage T7 RNA polymerase
    125..172     +  terminator     T7 terminator: transcription terminator for bacteriophage T7 RNA polymerase
    336..393     +  promoter       AmpR promoter (fragment): bla
    402..1217    -  CDS            KanR: aminoglycoside phosphotransferase; aph(3')-Ia; confers resistance to kanamycin in bacteria or G418 (Geneticin®) in eukaryotes
   1218..1309    -  promoter       AmpR promoter: bla
   1327..1962    -  rep_origin     ColA ori: Plasmids containing the ColA origin of replication can be propagated in E. coli cells that contain additional plasmids with compatible origins.
   2047..2111    -  CDS            TcR (fragment): tetracycline efflux protein; tet; confers resistance to tetracycline
   2126..2147    -  protein_bind   CAP binding site: CAP binding activates transcription in the presence of cAMP. E. coli catabolite activator protein
   2160..3242    -  CDS            lacI: lac repressor; lacI; The lac repressor binds to the lac operator to inhibit transcription in E. coli. This inhibition can be relieved by adding lactose or isopropyl-β-D-thiogalactopyranoside (IPTG).
   3243..3320    -  promoter       lacI promoter: lacI
   3328..15      -  CDS            TcR (fragment) (across the origin): tetracycline efflux protein; tet; confers resistance to tetracycline
>Addgene plasmid #205968 | pHS1929 | addgene full sequence | sequence record 419232 | Addgene NGS Result
CTCCTGCATTAGGAAATTAATACGACTCACTATAGGGTGTACCGCCGGATAGGCGGTTTAGAAGGAGAAG
TCATTTAATAAGGCCACTGTTAAAAAGTGTACCGCCGGATAGGCGGTTTAGAAGCTAGCATAACCCCTTG
GGGCCTCTAAACGGGTCTTGAGGGGTTTTTTGCTGAAACCTCAGGCATTTGAGAAGCACACGGTCACACT
GCTTCCGGTAGTCAATAAACCGGTAAACCAGCAATAGACATAAGCGGCTATTTAACGACCCTGCCCTGAA
CCGACGACAAGCTGACGACCGGGTCTCCGCAAGTGGCACTTTTCGGGGAAATGTGCGCGGAACCCCTATT
TGTTTATTTTTCTAAATACATTCAAATATGTATCCGCTCATGAATTAATTCTTAGAAAAACTCATCGAGC
ATCAAATGAAACTGCAATTTATTCATATCAGGATTATCAATACCATATTTTTGAAAAAGCCGTTTCTGTA
ATGAAGGAGAAAACTCACCGAGGCAGTTCCATAGGATGGCAAGATCCTGGTATCGGTCTGCGATTCCGAC
TCGTCCAACATCAATACAACCTATTAATTTCCCCTCGTCAAAAATAAGGTTATCAAGTGAGAAATCACCA
TGAGTGACGACTGAATCCGGTGAGAATGGCAAAAGTTTATGCATTTCTTTCCAGACTTGTTCAACAGGCC
AGCCATTACGCTCGTCATCAAAATCACTCGCATCAACCAAACCGTTATTCATTCGTGATTGCGCCTGAGC
GAGACGAAATACGCGGTCGCTGTTAAAAGGACAATTACAAACAGGAATCGAATGCAACCGGCGCAGGAAC
ACTGCCAGCGCATCAACAATATTTTCACCTGAATCAGGATATTCTTCTAATACCTGGAATGCTGTTTTCC
CGGGGATCGCAGTGGTGAGTAACCATGCATCATCAGGAGTACGGATAAAATGCTTGATGGTCGGAAGAGG
CATAAATTCCGTCAGCCAGTTTAGTCTGACCATCTCATCTGTAACATCATTGGCAACGCTACCTTTGCCA
TGTTTCAGAAACAACTCTGGCGCATCGGGCTTCCCATACAATCGATAGATTGTCGCACCTGATTGCCCGA
CATTATCGCGAGCCCATTTATACCCATATAAATCAGCATCCATGTTGGAATTTAATCGCGGCCTAGAGCA
AGACGTTTCCCGTTGAATATGGCTCATACTCTTCCTTTTTCAATATTATTGAAGCATTTATCAGGGTTAT
TGTCTCATGAGCGGATACATATTTGAATGTATTTAGAAAAATAAACAAATAGGCATGCTAGCGCAGAAAC
GTCCTAGAAGATGCCAGGAGGATACTTAGCAGAGAGACAATAAGGCCGGAGCGAAGCCGTTTTTCCATAG
GCTCCGCCCCCCTGACGAACATCACGAAATCTGACGCTCAAATCAGTGGTGGCGAAACCCGACAGGACTA
TAAAGATACCAGGCGTTTCCCCCTGATGGCTCCCTCTTGCGCTCTCCTGTTCCCGTCCTGCGGCGTCCGT
GTTGTGGTGGAGGCTTTACCCAAATCACCACGTCCCGTTCCGTGTAGACAGTTCGCTCCAAGCTGGGCTG
TGTGCAAGAACCCCCCGTTCAGCCCGACTGCTGCGCCTTATCCGGTAACTATCATCTTGAGTCCAACCCG
GAAAGACACGACAAAACGCCACTGGCAGCAGCCATTGGTAACTGAGAATTAGTGGATTTAGATATCGAGA
GTCTTGAAGTGGTGGCCTAACAGAGGCTACACTGAAAGGACAGTATTTGGTATCTGCGCTCCACTAAAGC
CAGTTACCAGGTTAAGCAGTTCCCCAACTGACTTAACCTTCGATCAAACCGCCTCCCCAGGCGGTTTTTT
CGTTTACAGAGCAGGAGATTACGACGATCGTAAAAGGATCTCAAGAAGATCCTTTACGGATTCCCGACAC
CATCACTCTAGATTTCAGTGCAATTTATCTCTTCAAATGTAGCACCTGAAGTCAGCCCCATACGATATAA
GTTGTAATTCTCATGTTAGTCATGCCCCGCGCCCACCGGAAGGAGCTGACTGGGTTGAAGGCTCTCAAGG
GCATCGGTCGAGATCCCGGTGCCTAATGAGTGAGCTAACTTACATTAATTGCGTTGCGCTCACTGCCCGC
TTTCCAGTCGGGAAACCTGTCGTGCCAGCTGCATTAATGAATCGGCCAACGCGCGGGGAGAGGCGGTTTG
CGTATTGGGCGCCAGGGTGGTTTTTCTTTTCACCAGTGAGACGGGCAACAGCTGATTGCCCTTCACCGCC
TGGCCCTGAGAGAGTTGCAGCAAGCGGTCCACGCTGGTTTGCCCCAGCAGGCGAAAATCCTGTTTGATGG
TGGTTAACGGCGGGATATAACATGAGCTGTCTTCGGTATCGTCGTATCCCACTACCGAGATGTCCGCACC
AACGCGCAGCCCGGACTCGGTAATGGCGCGCATTGCGCCCAGCGCCATCTGATCGTTGGCAACCAGCATC
GCAGTGGGAACGATGCCCTCATTCAGCATTTGCATGGTTTGTTGAAAACCGGACATGGCACTCCAGTCGC
CTTCCCGTTCCGCTATCGGCTGAATTTGATTGCGAGTGAGATATTTATGCCAGCCAGCCAGACGCAGACG
CGCCGAGACAGAACTTAATGGGCCCGCTAACAGCGCGATTTGCTGGTGACCCAATGCGACCAGATGCTCC
ACGCCCAGTCGCGTACCGTCTTCATGGGAGAAAATAATACTGTTGATGGGTGTCTGGTCAGAGACATCAA
GAAATAACGCCGGAACATTAGTGCAGGCAGCTTCCACAGCAATGGCATCCTGGTCATCCAGCGGATAGTT
AATGATCAGCCCACTGACGCGTTGCGCGAGAAGATTGTGCACCGCCGCTTTACAGGCTTCGACGCCGCTT
CGTTCTACCATCGACACCACCACGCTGGCACCCAGTTGATCGGCGCGAGATTTAATCGCCGCGACAATTT
GCGACGGCGCGTGCAGGGCCAGACTGGAGGTGGCAACGCCAATCAGCAACGACTGTTTGCCCGCCAGTTG
TTGTGCCACGCGGTTGGGAATGTAATTCAGCTCCGCCATCGCCGCTTCCACTTTTTCCCGCGTTTTCGCA
GAAACGTGGCTGGCCTGGTTCACCACGCGGGAAACGGTCTGATAAGAGACACCGGCATACTCTGCGACAT
CGTATAACGTTACTGGTTTCACATTCACCACCCTGAATTGACTCTCTTCCGGGCGCTATCATGCCATACC
GCGAAAGGTTTTGCGCCATTCGATGGTGTCCGGGATCTCGACGCTCTCCCTTATGCGA
